>Addgene plasmid #143597 | TFORF2656 | depositor partial sequence | sequence record 282922 | Barcode
TGCGAAGACCCGGTTCCATATCGT
